Addgene plasmid #43459: II-TTAA
Depositing lab: Chad Cowan & Kiran Musunuru. Depositing organization: Harvard University. Publication: A TALEN Genome-Editing System for Generating Human Stem Cell-Based Disease Models. Ding Q, Lee YK, Schaefer EA, Peters DT, Veres A, Kim K, Kuperwasser N, Motola DL, Meissner TB, Hendriks WT, Trevisan M, Gupta RM, Moisan A, Banks E, Friesen M, Schinzel RT, Xia F, Tang A, Xia Y, Figueroa E, Wann A, Ahfeldt T, Daheron L, Zhang F, Rubin LL, Peng LF, Chung RT, Musunuru K, Cowan CA. Cell Stem Cell. 2012 Dec 12. pii: S1934-5909(12)00645-5. doi: 10.1016/j.stem.2012.11.011. PubMed 23246482.
Backbone
  Vector backbone: pCRII-TOPO
  Backbone manufacturer: Invitrogen
  Backbone size w/o insert (bp): 3973
  Vector type: Bacterial Cloning
Growth in bacteria
  Bacterial resistance: Ampicillin and Kanamycin, 100 & 50 μg/mL
  Growth temperature: 37°C
  Growth strain: Top10
  Copy number: High Copy
Gene/Insert
  Gene/Insert name: II-TTAA
  Species: Synthetic
  Insert size (bp): 426
  Cloning method: TOPO Cloning
  Sequencing primers: 5′ T7; 3′ M13-rev
Terms and licenses: Academic/Nonprofit Terms; Industry Terms: Not Available to Industry
How to cite: II-TTAA was a gift from Chad Cowan & Kiran Musunuru (Addgene plasmid # 43459 ; http://n2t.net/addgene:43459 ; RRID:Addgene_43459)
