[The description below was written by a language model from this plasmid's Addgene catalogue record.]
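Description:
II-TTAA is a bacterial cloning plasmid built on the commercial pCRII-TOPO backbone (about 4.0 kb without insert), into which a 426 bp synthetic insert was introduced by TOPO cloning. It is a high-copy plasmid maintained in E. coli, and it carries both ampicillin and kanamycin resistance, so either or both antibiotics can be used for selection. No feature table accompanies the record, so individual backbone elements are not listed. The insert can be sequenced with T7 and M13 reverse primers, which indicates that these standard priming sites lie on either side of the cloning site.

The record gives no description of the insert beyond its name, synthetic origin and size. The associated publication describes a TALEN genome-editing system for generating human stem cell-based disease models. In that context, the name suggests a pre-assembled block of four TAL effector repeats recognising the bases T-T-A-A, with "II" marking its position in a larger assembly. At roughly 100 bp per repeat, a 426 bp insert would be consistent with a four-repeat module, but this reading is an inference from the name and size and is not stated in the record. No promoter, tag, reporter or expression cassette is recorded for the insert, and the vector type is given only as bacterial cloning. The plasmid is therefore best understood as a storage and propagation vector for a synthetic DNA part, presumably one member of a library of modules used to build custom TALEN DNA-binding arrays, and not as a construct expressed directly in cells.
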