>Addgene plasmid #43459 | II-TTAA | depositor partial sequence | sequence record 58724 | II-TTAA sequence 426 bps
CGTCTCGCTTAACCCCAGAGCAGGTCGTGGCCATTGCCTCGAATGGAGGGGGCAAACAGGCGTTGGAAAC
CGTACAACGATTGCTGCCGGTGCTGTGCCAAGCGCACGGACTCACCCCAGAGCAGGTCGTGGCCATTGCC
TCGAATGGAGGGGGCAAACAGGCGTTGGAAACCGTACAACGATTGCTGCCGGTGCTGTGCCAAGCGCACG
GCCTCACCCCAGAGCAGGTCGTGGCAATCGCCTCCAACATTGGCGGGAAACAGGCACTCGAGACTGTCCA
GCGCCTGCTTCCCGTGCTGTGCCAAGCGCACGGATTAACCCCAGAGCAGGTCGTGGCAATCGCCTCCAAC
ATTGGCGGGAAACAGGCACTCGAGACTGTCCAGCGCCTGCTTCCCGTGCTGTGCCAAGCGCACGGGCTCA
GAGACG
