>Addgene plasmid #43459 | II-TTAA | addgene partial sequence | sequence record 61484 | M13-F20 5'-TGTAAAACGACGGCCAGT-3'
GGCGAATTGGGCCCTCTAGATGCATGCTCGAGCGGCCGCCAGTGTGATGGATATCTGCAGAATTCGCCCT
TAGTATCTTTCCTGTGCCCACGTCTCTGAGCCCGTGCGCTTGGCACAGCACGGGAAGCAGGCGCTGGACA
GTCTCGAGTGCCTGTTTCCCGCCAATGTTGGAGGCGATTGCCACGACCTGCTCTGGGGTTAATCCGTGCG
CTTGGCACAGCACGGGAAGCAGGCGCTGGACAGTCTCGAGTGCCTGTTTCCCGCCAATGTTGGAGGCGAT
TGCCACGACCTGCTCTGGGGTGAGGCCGTGCGCTTGGCACAGCACCGGCAGCAATCGTTGTACGGTTTCC
AACGCCTGTTTGCCCCCTCCATTCGAGGCAATGGCCACGACCTGCTCTGGGGTGAGTCCGTGCGCTTGGC
ACAGCACCGGCAGCAATCGTTGTACGGTTTCCAACGCCTGTTTGCCCCCTCCATTCGAGGCAATGGCCAC
GACCTGCTCTGGGGTTAAGCGAGACGCGCTAGGACGGCATCTATATAAGGGCGAATTCCAGCACACTGGC
GGCCGTTACTAGTGGATCCGAGCTCGGTACCAAGCTTGGCGTAATCATGGTCATAGCTGTTTCCTGTGTG
AAATTGTTATCCGCTCACAATTCCACACAACATACGAGCCGGAAGCATAAAGTGTAAAGCCTGGGGTGCC
TAATGAGTGAGCTAACTCACATTAATTGCGTTGCGCTCACTGCCCGCTTTCCAGTCGGGAAACCTGTCGT
GCCAGCTGCATTAATGAATCGGCCAACGCGCGGGGAGAGGCGGTTTGCGTATTGGGCGCTCTTCCGCTTC
CTCGCTCACTGACTCGCTGCGCTCGGTCGTTCGGCTGCGGCGAGCGGTATCAGCTCATCAAGCGTATCGT
